Addgene plasmid #100152: p7126 pHAGE-P-CMVt-N-HA-GAW-FTH1
Purpose: Expresses FTH1
Depositing lab: Peter Howley. Depositing organization: Harvard Medical School. Publication: Proteomic analysis and identification of cellular interactors of the giant ubiquitin ligase HERC2. Galligan JT, Martinez-Noel G, Arndt V, Hayes S, Chittenden TW, Harper JW, Howley PM. J Proteome Res. 2015 Feb 6;14(2):953-66. doi: 10.1021/pr501005v. Epub 2014 Dec 15. PubMed 25476789.
Backbone
  Vector backbone: PHAGE-P-CMVt-N-HA-GAW
  Backbone size w/o insert (bp): 7800
  Total vector size (bp): 11200
  Vector type: Mammalian Expression, Lentiviral
  Selectable markers: Puromycin
Growth in bacteria
  Bacterial resistance: Ampicillin, 100 μg/mL
  Growth temperature: 37°C
  Growth strain: NEB Stable
  Copy number: Unknown
Gene/Insert
  Gene/Insert name: FTH1
  Species: H. sapiens (human)
  Insert size (bp): 654
  Entrez Gene: FTH1 (a.k.a. FHC, FTH, FTHL6, HFE5, NBIA9, PIG15, PLIF)
  Promoter: CMV
  Tag / fusion protein: HA (N terminal on backbone)
  Cloning method: Gateway Cloning
  Sequencing primers: 5′ M13F
Terms and licenses: Academic/Nonprofit Terms; Industry Terms: Not Available to Industry
How to cite: p7126 pHAGE-P-CMVt-N-HA-GAW-FTH1 was a gift from Peter Howley (Addgene plasmid # 100152 ; http://n2t.net/addgene:100152 ; RRID:Addgene_100152)
