[The description below was written by a language model from this plasmid's Addgene catalogue record and pLannotate feature annotations shown in this document.]
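Description:
p7126 pHAGE-P-CMVt-N-HA-GAW-FTH1 is an HIV-1-based, self-inactivating lentiviral expression plasmid built on the pHAGE Gateway destination backbone and carrying human FTH1, the ferritin heavy chain, a ferroxidase that stores iron in a soluble, non-toxic form. In bacteria it replicates from a high-copy ColE1/pUC-type origin and is selected with ampicillin through the bla gene. The transfer-vector region runs from a truncated 5' LTR through the Ψ packaging signal (with a partial gag fragment), the Rev response element and the cPPT/CTS, to a ΔU3 3' LTR. These elements allow the genome to be packaged when helper functions are supplied in trans, exported in a Rev-dependent manner, and integrated without regenerating an active viral promoter.

The payload is driven by the CMV enhancer/promoter, followed immediately by short matches to tet operator-containing promoters. This is consistent with the "CMVt" name and suggests a tetracycline-regulatable CMV promoter that would be repressed in cells expressing the Tet repressor, although the record does not state this explicitly. An N-terminal HA epitope supplied by the backbone precedes the FTH1 coding sequence, which is flanked by attB1 and attB2 sites left by Gateway recombination. Downstream, a mouse PGK promoter drives puromycin N-acetyltransferase for selecting transduced mammalian cells, and a WPRE enhances transcript expression.

The catalogue lists a total size of 11,200 bp, whereas the sequenced record is 8,363 nt, so the listed size appears inaccurate. The construct serves to express HA-tagged FTH1 transiently or stably. The associated publication is a proteomic study of HERC2 ubiquitin ligase interactors, which points to use in interaction and pull-down experiments.
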