Features (pLannotate 1.2.2; 31 found; start..end, strand, type, name):
     10..598     +  rep_origin     ori: high-copy-number ColE1/pMB1/pBR322/pUC origin of replication
    781..835     +  CDS            lacI (fragment): lac repressor; lacI; The lac repressor binds to the lac operator to inhibit transcription in E. coli. This inhibition can be relieved by adding lactose or isopropyl-β-D-thiogalactopyranoside (IPTG).
    841..934     +  rep_origin     SV40 ori (fragment): SV40 origin of replication
    959..996     +  CDS            lacI (fragment): lac repressor; lacI; The lac repressor binds to the lac operator to inhibit transcription in E. coli. This inhibition can be relieved by adding lactose or isopropyl-β-D-thiogalactopyranoside (IPTG).
   1009..1030    +  protein_bind   CAP binding site: CAP binding activates transcription in the presence of cAMP. E. coli catabolite activator protein
   1045..1075    +  promoter       lac promoter: promoter for the E. coli lac operon
   1083..1099    +  protein_bind   lac operator: The lac repressor binds to the lac operator to inhibit transcription in E. coli. This inhibition can be relieved by adding lactose or isopropyl-β-D-thiogalactopyranoside (IPTG). lac repressor encoded by lacI
   1133..1216    +  polyA_signal   SV40 poly(A) signal (fragment): SV40 polyadenylation signal
   1383..1712    +  CDS            nef (fragment): NEF_HV1BR - Experimental evidence at protein level: Swiss-Prot protein existence level 1. Extracellular Nef protein targets CD4(+) T-lymphocytes for apoptosis by interacting with CXCR4 surface receptors (PubMed:14990729). From Human immunodeficiency virus type 1 group M subtype B (isolate BRU/LAI) (HIV-1).
   1760..2017    +  LTR            5' LTR (truncated): truncated 5' long terminal repeat (LTR) from HIV-1
   2064..2189    +  misc_feature   HIV-1 Ψ: packaging signal of human immunodeficiency virus type 1
   2173..2511    +  CDS            HIV-1 gag (fragment): gag protein from human immunodeficiency virus 1; gag
   2686..2919    +  misc_feature   RRE: The Rev response element (RRE) of HIV-1 allows for Rev-dependent mRNA export from the nucleus to the cytoplasm.
   3296..3396    +  CDS            Rev (fragment): human immunodeficiency virus 1 (HIV-1) Rev protein; rev; enhances nuclear export of unspliced and incompletely spliced viral mRNAs
   3441..3558    +  misc_feature   cPPT/CTS: central polypurine tract and central termination sequence of HIV-1
   3610..3913    +  enhancer       CMV enhancer: human cytomegalovirus immediate early enhancer
   3914..4117    +  promoter       CMV promoter: human cytomegalovirus (CMV) immediate early promoter
   4119..4138    +  promoter       PLtetO-1 promoter (fragment): modified phage lambda PL promoter with tet operator sites (Lutz and Bujard, 1997)
   4140..4159    +  promoter       PLtetO-1 promoter (fragment): modified phage lambda PL promoter with tet operator sites (Lutz and Bujard, 1997)
   4167..4200    +  promoter       TRE3GV promoter (fragment): 3rd-generation Tet-responsive promoter that can be activated by binding of Tet-On® 3G, optimized for retroviral and lentiviral vectors
   4291..4317    +  CDS            3xHA (fragment): three tandem HA epitope tags
   4334..4351    +  protein_bind   attB1 (fragment): mutant version of attB; core recombination site for the Gateway® BP reaction BP Clonase™
   4357..4905    +  CDS            FTH1: FRIH_HUMAN - Also known as FTH, FTHL6. Experimental evidence at protein level: Swiss-Prot protein existence level 1. Stores iron in a soluble, non-toxic, readily available form. Important for iron homeostasis. Has ferroxidase activity. Iron is taken up in the ferrous form and deposited as ferric hydroxides after oxidation. Also plays a role in delivery of iron to cells. Mediates iron uptake in capsule cells of the developing kidney (By similarity). From Homo sapiens (Human).
   4907..4931    -  protein_bind   attB2: mutant version of attB; recombination site for the Gateway® BP reaction BP Clonase™
   4950..5449    +  promoter       PGK promoter: mouse phosphoglycerate kinase 1 promoter
   5470..6069    +  CDS            PuroR: puromycin N-acetyltransferase; pac from Streptomyces alboniger; confers resistance to puromycin
   6136..6724    +  misc_feature   WPRE: woodchuck hepatitis virus posttranscriptional regulatory element
   6732..6797    +  CDS            nef (fragment): NEF_HV1Z2 - Experimental evidence at protein level: Swiss-Prot protein existence level 1. Extracellular Nef protein targets CD4(+) T-lymphocytes for apoptosis by interacting with CXCR4 surface receptors. From Human immunodeficiency virus type 1 group M subtype D (isolate Z2/CDC-Z34) (HIV-1).
   6799..7032    +  LTR            3' LTR (ΔU3): self-inactivating 3' long terminal repeat (LTR) from HIV-1
   7237..7341    +  promoter       AmpR promoter: bla
   7342..8202    +  CDS            AmpR: β-lactamase; bla; confers resistance to ampicillin, carbenicillin, and related antibiotics
>Addgene plasmid #100152 | p7126 pHAGE-P-CMVt-N-HA-GAW-FTH1 | addgene full sequence | sequence record 261274 | Addgene NGS Result
AGGATCTTCTTGAGATCCTTTTTTTCTGCGCGTAATCTGCTGCTTGCAAACAAAAAAACCACCGCTACCA
GCGGTGGTTTGTTTGCCGGATCAAGAGCTACCAACTCTTTTTCCGAAGGTAACTGGCTTCAGCAGAGCGC
AGATACCAAATACTGTTCTTCTAGTGTAGCCGTAGTTAGGCCACCACTTCAAGAACTCTGTAGCACCGCC
TACATACCTCGCTCTGCTAATCCTGTTACCAGTGGCTGCTGCCAGTGGCGATAAGTCGTGTCTTACCGGG
TTGGACTCAAGACGATAGTTACCGGATAAGGCGCAGCGGTCGGGCTGAACGGGGGGTTCGTGCACACAGC
CCAGCTTGGAGCGAACGACCTACACCGAACTGAGATACCTACAGCGTGAGCTATGAGAAAGCGCCACGCT
TCCCGAAGGGAGAAAGGCGGACAGGTATCCGGTAAGCGGCAGGGTCGGAACAGGAGAGCGCACGAGGGAG
CTTCCAGGGGGAAACGCCTGGTATCTTTATAGTCCTGTCGGGTTTCGCCACCTCTGACTTGAGCGTCGAT
TTTTGTGATGCTCGTCAGGGGGGCGGAGCCTATGGAAAAACGCCAGCAACGCGGCCTTTTTACGGTTCCT
GGCCTTTTGCTGGCCTTTTGCTCACATGTTCTTTCCTGCGTTATCCCCTGATTCTGTGGATAACCGTATT
ACCGCCTTTGAGTGAGCTGATACCGCTCGCCGCAGCCGAACGACCGAGCGCAGCGAGTCAGTGAGCGAGG
AAGCGGAAGAGCGCCCAATACGCAAACCGCCTCTCCCCGCGCGTTGGCCGATTCATTAATGCAGCAAGCT
CATGGCTGACTAATTTTTTTTATTTATGCAGAGGCCGAGGCCGCCTCGGCCTCTGAGCTATTCCAGAAGT
AGTGAGGAGGCTTTTTTGGAGGCCTAGGCTTTTGCAAAAAGCTCCCCGTGGCACGACAGGTTTCCCGACT
GGAAAGCGGGCAGTGAGCGCAACGCAATTAATGTGAGTTAGCTCACTCATTAGGCACCCCAGGCTTTACA
CTTTATGCTTCCGGCTCGTATGTTGTGTGGAATTGTGAGCGGATAACAATTTCACACAGGAAACAGCTAT
GACATGATTACGAATTTCACAAATAAAGCATTTTTTTCACTGCATTCTAGTTGTGGTTTGTCCAAACTCA
TCAATGTATCTTATCATGTCTGGATCAACTGGATAACTCAAGCTAACCAAAATCATCCCAAACTTCCCAC
CCCATACCCTATTACCACTGCCAATTACCTGTGGTTTCATTTACTCTAAACCTGTGATTCCTCTGAATTA
TTTTCATTTTAAAGAAATTGTATTTGTTAAATATGTACTACAAACTTAGTAGTTGGAAGGGCTAATTCAC
TCCCAAAGAAGACAAGATATCCTTGATCTGTGGATCTACCACACACAAGGCTACTTCCCTGATTAGCAGA
ACTACACACCAGGGCCAGGGGTCAGATATCCACTGACCTTTGGATGGTGCTACAAGCTAGTACCAGTTGA
GCCAGATAAGGTAGAAGAGGCCAATAAAGGAGAGAACACCAGCTTGTTACACCCTGTGAGCCTGCATGGG
ATGGATGACCCGGAGAGAGAAGTGTTAGAGTGGAGGTTTGACAGCCGCCTAGCATTTCATCACGTGGCCC
GAGAGCTGCATCCGGAGTACTTCAAGAACTGCTGATATCGAGCTTGCTACAAGGGACTTTCCGCTGGGGA
CTTTCCAGGGAGGCGTGGCCTGGGCGGGACTGGGGAGTGGCGAGCCCTCAGATCCTGCATATAAGCAGCT
GCTTTTTGCCTGTACTGGGTCTCTCTGGTTAGACCAGATCTGAGCCTGGGAGCTCTCTGGCTAACTAGGG
AACCCACTGCTTAAGCCTCAATAAAGCTTGCCTTGAGTGCTTCAAGTAGTGTGTGCCCGTCTGTTGTGTG
ACTCTGGTAACTAGAGATCCCTCAGACCCTTTTAGTCAGTGTGGAAAATCTCTAGCAGTGGCGCCCGAAC
AGGGACTTGAAAGCGAAAGGGAAACCAGAGGAGCTCTCTCGACGCAGGACTCGGCTTGCTGAAGCGCGCA
CGGCAAGAGGCGAGGGGCGGCGACTGGTGAGTACGCCAAAAATTTTGACTAGCGGAGGCTAGAAGGAGAG
AGATGGGTGCGAGAGCGTCAGTATTAAGCGGGGGAGAATTAGATCGCGATGGGAAAAAATTCGGTTAAGG
CCAGGGGGAAAGAAAAAATATAAATTAAAACATATAGTATGGGCAAGCAGGGAGCTAGAACGATTCGCAG
TTAATCCTGGCCTGTTAGAAACATCAGAAGGCTGTAGACAAATACTGGGACAGCTACAACCATCCCTTCA
GACAGGATCAGAAGAACTTAGATCATTATATAATACAGTAGCAACCCTCTATTGTGTGCATCAAAGGATA
GAGATAAAAGACACCAAGGAAGCTTTAGACAAGATAGAGGAAGAGCAAAACAAAAGTAAGACCACCGCAC
AGCAAGCGGCCGGCCGCTGATCTTCAGACCTGGAGGAGGAGATATGAGGGACAATTGGAGAAGTGAATTA
TATAAATATAAAGTAGTAAAAATTGAACCATTAGGAGTAGCACCCACCAAGGCAAAGAGAAGAGTGGTGC
AGAGAGAAAAAAGAGCAGTGGGAATAGGAGCTTTGTTCCTTGGGTTCTTGGGAGCAGCAGGAAGCACTAT
GGGCGCAGCGTCAATGACGCTGACGGTACAGGCCAGACAATTATTGTCTGGTATAGTGCAGCAGCAGAAC
AATTTGCTGAGGGCTATTGAGGCGCAACAGCATCTGTTGCAACTCACAGTCTGGGGCATCAAGCAGCTCC
AGGCAAGAATCCTGGCTGTGGAAAGATACCTAAAGGATCAACAGCTCCTGGGGATTTGGGGTTGCTCTGG
AAAACTCATTTGCACCACTGCTGTGCCTTGGAATGCTAGTTGGAGTAATAAATCTCTGGAACAGATTTGG
AATCACACGACCTGGATGGAGTGGGACAGAGAAATTAACAATTACACAAGCTTAATACACTCCTTAATTG
AAGAATCGCAAAACCAGCAAGAAAAGAATGAACAAGAATTATTGGAATTAGATAAATGGGCAAGTTTGTG
GAATTGGTTTAACATAACAAATTGGCTGTGGTATATAAAATTATTCATAATGATAGTAGGAGGCTTGGTA
GGTTTAAGAATAGTTTTTGCTGTACTTTCTATAGTGAATAGAGTTAGGCAGGGATATTCACCATTATCGT
TTCAGACCCACCTCCCAACCCCGAGGGGACCCGACAGGCCCGAAGGAATAGAAGAAGAAGGTGGAGAGAG
AGACAGAGACAGATCCATTCGATTAGTGAACGGATCTCGACGGTATCGCCGAATTCACAAATGGCAGTAT
TCATCCACAATTTTAAAAGAAAAGGGGGGATTGGGGGGTACAGTGCAGGGGAAAGAATAGTAGACATAAT
AGCAACAGACATACAAACTAAAGAATTACAAAAACAAATTACAAAAATTCAAAATTTTCGGGTTTATTAC
AGGGACAGCAGAGATCCAGTTTGGACTAGTGGAGTTCCGCGTTACATAACTTACGGTAAATGGCCCGCCT
GGCTGACCGCCCAACGACCCCCGCCCATTGACGTCAATAATGACGTATGTTCCCATAGTAACGCCAATAG
GGACTTTCCATTGACGTCAATGGGTGGAGTATTTACGGTAAACTGCCCACTTGGCAGTACATCAAGTGTA
TCATATGCCAAGTACGCCCCCTATTGACGTCAATGACGGTAAATGGCCCGCCTGGCATTATGCCCAGTAC
ATGACCTTATGGGACTTTCCTACTTGGCAGTACATCTACGTATTAGTCATCGCTATTACCATGGTGATGC
GGTTTTGGCAGTACATCAATGGGCGTGGATAGCGGTTTGACTCACGGGGATTTCCAAGTCTCCACCCCAT
TGACGTCAATGGGAGTTTGTTTTGGCACCAAAATCAACGGGACTTTCCAAAATGTCGTAACAACTCCGCC
CCATTGACGCAAATGGGCGGTAGGCGTGTACGGTGGGAGGTCTATATAAGCAGAGCTCTCCCTATCAGTG
ATAGAGATCTCCCTATCAGTGATAGAGATCGTCGACGAGCTCGTTTAGTGAACCGTCAGATCGCCTGGAG
ACGCCATCCACGCTGTTTTGACCTCCATAGAAGACACCGGGACCGATCCAGCCTCCGGACTCTAGCGTTT
AAACGCTAGCCACCATGGCGTACCCATACGATGTTCCAGATTACGCTGCTCGAGGTTATCAAACAAGTTT
GTACAAAAAAGTTGGCATGACGACCGCGTCCACCTCGCAGGTGCGCCAGAACTACCACCAGGACTCAGAG
GCCGCCATCAACCGCCAGATCAACCTGGAGCTCTACGCCTCCTACGTTTACCTGTCCATGTCTTACTACT
TTGACCGCGATGATGTGGCTTTGAAGAACTTTGCCAAATACTTTCTTCACCAATCTCATGAGGAGAGGGA
ACATGCTGAGAAACTGATGAAGCTGCAGAACCAACGAGGTGGCCGAATCTTCCTTCAGGATATCAAGGAA
CCAGACTGTGATGACTGGGAGAGCGGGCAGAATGCAATGGAGTGTGCATTACATTTGGAAAAAAATGTGA
ATCAGTCACTACTGGAACTGCACAAACTGGCCACTGACAAAAATGACCCCCATTTGTGTGACTTCATTGA
GACACATTACCTGAATGAGCAGGTGAAAGCCATCAAAGAATTGGGTGACCACGTGACCAACTTGCGCAAG
ATGGGAGCGCCCGAATCTGGCTTGGCGGAATATCTCTTTGACAAGCACACCCTGGGAGACAGTGATAATG
AAAGCTACCCAACTTTCTTGTACAAAGTGGTTCGATAACGAATTCTACCGGGTAGGGGAGGCGCTTTTCC
CAAGGCAGTCTGGAGCATGCGCTTTAGCAGCCCCGCTGGGCACTTGGCGCTACACAAGTGGCCTCTGGCC
TCGCACACATTCCACATCCACCGGTAGGCGCCAACCGGCTCCGTTCTTTGGTGGCCCCTTCGCGCCACCT
TCTACTCCTCCCCTAGTCAGGAAGTTCCCCCCCGCCCCGCAGCTCGCGTCGTGCAGGACGTGACAAATGG
AAGTAGCACGTCTCACTAGTCTCGTGCAGATGGACAGCACCGCTGAGCAATGGAAGCGGGTAGGCCTTTG
GGGCAGCGGCCAATAGCAGCTTTGCTCCTTCGCTTTCTGGGCTCAGAGGCTGGGAAGGGGTGGGTCCGGG
GGCGGGCTCAGGGGCGGGCTCAGGGGCGGGGCGGGCGCCCGAAGGTCCTCCGGAGGCCCGGCATTCTGCA
CGCTTCAAAAGCGCACGTCTGCCGCGCTGTTCTCCTCTTCCTCATCTCCGGGCCTTTCGACCTGCAGCCC
AAGCTTACCATGACCGAGTACAAGCCCACGGTGCGCCTCGCCACCCGCGACGACGTCCCCAGGGCCGTAC
GCACCCTCGCCGCCGCGTTCGCCGACTACCCCGCCACGCGCCACACCGTCGATCCGGACCGCCACATCGA
GCGGGTCACCGAGCTGCAAGAACTCTTCCTCACGCGCGTCGGGCTCGACATCGGCAAGGTGTGGGTCGCG
GACGACGGCGCCGCGGTGGCGGTCTGGACCACGCCGGAGAGCGTCGAAGCGGGGGCGGTGTTCGCCGAGA
TCGGCCCGCGCATGGCCGAGTTGAGCGGTTCCCGGCTGGCCGCGCAGCAACAGATGGAAGGCCTCCTGGC
GCCGCACCGGCCCAAGGAGCCCGCGTGGTTCCTGGCCACCGTCGGCGTCTCGCCCGACCACCAGGGCAAG
GGTCTGGGCAGCGCCGTCGTGCTCCCCGGAGTGGAGGCGGCCGAGCGCGCCGGGGTGCCCGCCTTCCTGG
AGACCTCCGCGCCCCGCAACCTCCCCTTCTACGAGCGGCTCGGCTTCACCGTCACCGCCGACGTCGAGGT
GCCCGAAGGACCGCGCACCTGGTGCATGACCCGCAAGCCCGGTGCCTGACGCCCGCCCCACGACCCGCAG
CGCCCGACCGAAAGGAGCGCACGACCCCATGCATCGATAGATCCTAATCAACCTCTGGATTACAAAATTT
GTGAAAGATTGACTGGTATTCTTAACTATGTTGCTCCTTTTACGCTATGTGGATACGCTGCTTTAATGCC
TTTGTATCATGCTATTGCTTCCCGTATGGCTTTCATTTTCTCCTCCTTGTATAAATCCTGGTTGCTGTCT
CTTTATGAGGAGTTGTGGCCCGTTGTCAGGCAACGTGGCGTGGTGTGCACTGTGTTTGCTGACGCAACCC
CCACTGGTTGGGGCATTGCCACCACCTGTCAGCTCCTTTCCGGGACTTTCGCTTTCCCCCTCCCTATTGC
CACGGCGGAACTCATCGCCGCCTGCCTTGCCCGCTGCTGGACAGGGGCTCGGCTGTTGGGCACTGACAAT
TCCGTGGTGTTGTCGGGGAAATCATCGTCCTTTCCTTGGCTGCTCGCCTGTGTTGCCACCTGGATTCTGC
GCGGGACGTCCTTCTGCTACGTCCCTTCGGCCCTCAATCCAGCGGACCTTCCTTCCCGCGGCCTGCTGCC
GGCTCTGCGGCCTCTTCCGCGTCTTCGCCTTCGCCCTCAGACGAGTCGGATCTCCCTTTGGGCCGCCTCC
CCGCCTGAGATCCTTTAAGACCAATGACTTACAAGGCAGCTGTAGATCTTAGCCACTTTTTAAAAGAAAA
GGGGGGACTGGAAGGGCTAATTCACTCCCAACGAAGACAAGATCTGCTTTTTGCTTGTACTGGGTCTCTC
TGGTTAGACCAGATCTGAGCCTGGGAGCTCTCTGGCTAACTAGGGAACCCACTGCTTAAGCCTCAATAAA
GCTTGCCTTGAGTGCTTCAAGTAGTGTGTGCCCGTCTGTTGTGTGACTCTGGTAACTAGAGATCCCTCAG
ACCCTTTTAGTCAGTGTGGAAAATCTCTAGCAGTAGTAGTTCATGTCATCTTATTATTCAGTATTTATAA
CTTGCAAAGAAATGAATATCAGAGAGTGAGAGGCCCGGGTTAATTAAGGAAAGGGCTAGATCATTCTTGA
AGACGAAAGGGCCTCGTGATACGCCTATTTTTATAGGTTAATGTCATGATAATAATGGTTTCTTAGACGT
CAGGTGGCACTTTTCGGGGAAATGTGCGCGGAACCCCTATTTGTTTATTTTTCTAAATACATTCAAATAT
GTATCCGCTCATGAGACAATAACCCTGATAAATGCTTCAATAATATTGAAAAAGGAAGAGTATGAGTATT
CAACATTTCCGTGTCGCCCTTATTCCCTTTTTTGCGGCATTTTGCCTTCCTGTTTTTGCTCACCCAGAAA
CGCTGGTGAAAGTAAAAGATGCTGAAGATCAGTTGGGTGCACGAGTGGGTTACATCGAACTGGATCTCAA
CAGCGGTAAGATCCTTGAGAGTTTTCGCCCCGAAGAACGTTTTCCAATGATGAGCACTTTTAAAGTTCTG
CTATGTGGCGCGGTATTATCCCGTGTTGACGCCGGGCAAGAGCAACTCGGTCGCCGCATACACTATTCTC
AGAATGACTTGGTTGAGTACTCACCAGTCACAGAAAAGCATCTTACGGATGGCATGACAGTAAGAGAATT
ATGCAGTGCTGCCATAACCATGAGTGATAACACTGCGGCCAACTTACTTCTGACAACGATCGGAGGACCG
AAGGAGCTAACCGCTTTTTTGCACAACATGGGGGATCATGTAACTCGCCTTGATCGTTGGGAACCGGAGC
TGAATGAAGCCATACCAAACGACGAGCGTGACACCACGATGCCTGTAGCAATGGCAACAACGTTGCGCAA
ACTATTAACTGGCGAACTACTTACTCTAGCTTCCCGGCAACAATTAATAGACTGGATGGAGGCGGATAAA
GTTGCAGGACCACTTCTGCGCTCGGCCCTTCCGGCTGGCTGGTTTATTGCTGATAAATCTGGAGCCGGTG
AGCGTGGGTCTCGCGGTATCATTGCAGCACTGGGGCCAGATGGTAAGCCCTCCCGTATCGTAGTTATCTA
CACGACGGGGAGTCAGGCAACTATGGATGAACGAAATAGACAGATCGCTGAGATAGGTGCCTCACTGATT
AAGCATTGGTAACTGTCAGACCAAGTTTACTCATATATACTTTAGATTGATTTAAAACTTCATTTTTAAT
TTAAAAGGATCTAGGTGAAGATCCTTTTTGATAATCTCATGACCAAAATCCCTTAACGTGAGTTTTCGTT
CCACTGAGCGTCAGACCCCGTAGAAAAGATCAA
